Addgene plasmid #118868: pOCC18
Purpose: shuttle vector for baculovirus production, using FlashBac bacmid; for recombinant protein with N-terminal HIS6 tag, cleavable with 3C, and N-terminal tagRFP
Depositing lab: Marc Bickle & PEPC MPI CBG. Depositing organization: Max Planck Institute of Molecular Cell Biology and Genetics. Publication: FlexiBAC: a versatile, open-source baculovirus vector system for protein expression, secretion, and proteolytic processing. Lemaitre RP, Bogdanova A, Borgonovo B, Woodruff JB, Drechsel DN. BMC Biotechnol. 2019 Mar 29;19(1):20. doi: 10.1186/s12896-019-0512-z. PubMed 30925874.
Backbone
  Vector backbone: pOET1
  Backbone size w/o insert (bp): 4900
  Vector type: Insect Expression
Growth in bacteria
  Bacterial resistance: Ampicillin, 100 μg/mL
  Growth temperature: 37°C
  Growth strain: DB3.1
  Copy number: High Copy
Gene/Insert
  Gene/Insert name: NcoI-HIS6-3C-tagRFP-NotI-ccdB-AscI-stop-HindIII cassette
  Promoter: polH
  Tag / fusion protein: HIS6, cleavable with 3C protease, tagRFP (N terminal on backbone)
  Cloning method: Restriction Enzyme; 5′ cloning site NotI (unknown if destroyed); 3′ cloning site AscI (unknown if destroyed)
Terms and licenses: Academic/Nonprofit Terms; Industry Terms: Not Available to Industry
How to cite: pOCC18 was a gift from Marc Bickle & PEPC MPI CBG (Addgene plasmid # 118868 ; http://n2t.net/addgene:118868 ; RRID:Addgene_118868)
