[The description below was written by a language model from this plasmid's Addgene catalogue record and pLannotate feature annotations shown in this document.]
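Description:
pOCC18 is an insect-expression shuttle (transfer) vector built on the pOET1 backbone and belonging to the FlexiBAC baculovirus system. It is used to generate recombinant baculovirus by recombination with a FlashBac bacmid. In E. coli it replicates from a high-copy ColE1/pUC-type origin and is selected with ampicillin through the AmpR (β-lactamase) gene. Because it carries the ccdB toxin gene, the empty vector is propagated in the ccdB-tolerant strain DB3.1. The two sequence records (about 6.1 kb each, differing by one nucleotide and in their start coordinate) carry the same set of annotated features. These also include short lacI, RSF ori, M13 ori and lacZα fragments and a T7 promoter, which appear to be backbone remnants.

The expression cassette is driven by the very late AcMNPV polyhedrin (polH) promoter. It encodes an N-terminal His6 tag, a 3C protease cleavage site and TagRFP, followed by a NotI–ccdB–AscI stuffer, a stop codon and HindIII. A gene of interest is cloned between NotI and AscI, displacing ccdB. Standard E. coli strains then survive only if they carry a plasmid that has lost ccdB, which provides counter-selection against uncut parental vector. The resulting protein is a His6-3C-TagRFP fusion that can be affinity purified and followed by red fluorescence, and the His tag can be removed by 3C cleavage. Downstream lie an SV40 polyadenylation signal and the polyhedrin 3′ UTR. The LEF-2 and ORF603 sequences upstream of the promoter are baculoviral flanking regions, and together with the downstream viral sequence they presumably serve as homology for recombination into the polyhedrin locus of the bacmid. The vector is intended for producing fluorescently tagged recombinant proteins in insect cells.
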