Features (pLannotate 1.2.2; 17 found; start..end, strand, type, name):
     79..170     +  promoter       polyhedrin promoter: polh from Autographa californica; promoter for the baculovirus polyhedrin gene
    230..247     +  CDS            7xHis (fragment): 6xHis affinity tag
    284..976     +  CDS            TagRFP: TagRFP is a basic (constitutively fluorescent) red fluorescent protein published in 2007, derived from Entacmaea quadricolor. It has very low acid sensitivity.
   1115..1417    +  CDS            ccdB: CCDB_ECOLI - Also known as G, letB, letD. Experimental evidence at protein level: Swiss-Prot protein existence level 1. Toxic component of a type II toxin-antitoxin (TA) system, functioning in plasmid maintainence. Responsible for the post- segregational killing (PSK) of plasmid-free cells, also referred to as a plasmid addiction system. Half-life of over 2 hours. Cell killing by CcdB is accompanied by filamentation, defects in chromosome and plasmid segregation, defects in cell division, formation of anucleate cells, decreased DNA synthesis and plasmid loss. Interferes with the activity of DN
   1487..1570    +  CDS            large T antigen (fragment): large T antigen from SV40 (simian virus 40)
   1593..1727    +  polyA_signal   SV40 poly(A) signal: SV40 polyadenylation signal
   1800..2172    +  3'UTR          polyhedrin 3' UTR: 3' UTR from the Autographa californica nucleopolyhedrovirus polyhedrin gene (Suzuki et al., 2006)
   2432..2479    -  CDS            lacI (fragment): lac repressor; lacI; The lac repressor binds to the lac operator to inhibit transcription in E. coli. This inhibition can be relieved by adding lactose or isopropyl-β-D-thiogalactopyranoside (IPTG).
   2516..2556    -  rep_origin     RSF ori (fragment): Plasmids containing the RSF 1030 origin of replication can be propagated in E. coli cells that contain additional plasmids with compatible origins.
   2634..3222    -  rep_origin     ori: high-copy-number ColE1/pMB1/pBR322/pUC origin of replication
   3393..4253    -  CDS            AmpR: β-lactamase; bla; confers resistance to ampicillin, carbenicillin, and related antibiotics
   4255..4359    -  promoter       AmpR promoter: bla
   4385..4516    -  rep_origin     M13 ori (fragment): M13 bacteriophage origin of replication; arrow indicates direction of (+) strand synthesis
   4537..4693    -  CDS            lacZα (fragment): LacZα fragment of β-galactosidase; lacZ fragment
   4702..4720    +  promoter       T7 promoter: promoter for bacteriophage T7 RNA polymerase
   4823..5452    +  CDS            LEF-2: LEF2_NPVAC - Experimental evidence at protein level: Swiss-Prot protein existence level 1. Plays an essential role in viral DNA replication. Does not seem to participate in the initiation step but is rather important for the amplification of DNA. Also required for expression from the vp39 and polh promoters. From Autographa californica nuclear polyhedrosis virus (AcMNPV).
   5493..6098    +  CDS            ORF603: baculovirus ORF603 protein
>Addgene plasmid #118868 | pOCC18 | depositor full sequence | sequence record 224658 | Full Sequence
AGCTGCCACCATTTTGTTCGCCCAGGACTCTAGCTATAGTTCTAGTGGTTGGCTACGTATACTCCGGAAT
ATTAATAGATCATGGAGATAATTAAAATGATAACCATCTCGCAAATAAATAAGTATTTTACTGTTTTCGT
AACAGTTTTGTAATAAAAAAACCTATAAATATTCCGGATTATTCATACCGTCCCACCATCGGGCGCGGAT
CGCCACCATGGGCAGCAGCCATCACCATCACCATCACAGCAGCGGCAGACTGGAAGTTCTGTTCCAGGGG
CCGATGAGCGAGCTGATTAAGGAGAACATGCACATGAAGCTGTACATGGAGGGCACCGTGAACAACCACC
ACTTCAAGTGCACATCCGAGGGCGAAGGCAAGCCCTACGAGGGCACCCAGACCATGAGAATCAAGGTGGT
CGAGGGCGGCCCTCTCCCCTTCGCCTTCGACATCCTGGCTACCAGCTTCATGTACGGCAGCAGAACCTTC
ATCAACCACACCCAGGGCATCCCCGACTTCTTTAAGCAGTCCTTCCCTGAGGGCTTCACATGGGAGAGAG
TCACCACATACGAAGACGGGGGCGTGCTGACCGCTACCCAGGACACCAGCCTCCAGGACGGCTGCCTCAT
CTACAACGTCAAGATCAGAGGGGTGAACTTCCCATCCAACGGCCCTGTGATGCAGAAGAAAACACTCGGC
TGGGAGGCCAACACCGAGATGCTGTACCCCGCTGACGGCGGCCTGGAAGGCAGAAGCGACATGGCCCTGA
AGCTCGTGGGCGGGGGCCACCTGATCTGCAACTTCAAGACCACATACAGATCCAAGAAACCCGCTAAGAA
CCTCAAGATGCCCGGCGTCTACTATGTGGACCACAGACTGGAAAGAATCAAGGAGGCCGACAAAGAGACC
TACGTCGAGCAGCACGAGGTGGCTGTGGCCAGATACTGCGACCTCCCTAGCAAACTGGGGCACAAGGGAT
CCGCTGGCTCCGCTGCTGGTTCTGGCGCGGCCGCAAGCGCTATGGCCACAACCTGTTACATTGCACAAGA
TAAAAATATATCATCACGAACAGTAAAACTGTCTGCTTACATAAACAGTAATACAAGGGGTGTTATGCAG
TTTAAGGTTTACACCTATAAAAGAGAGAGCCGTTATCGTCTGTTTGTGGATGTACAGAGTGATATTATTG
ACACGCCCGGGCGACGGATGGTGATCCCCCTGGCCAGTGCCCGTCTGCTGTCAGATAAAGTCTCCCGTGA
ACTTTACCCGGTGGTGCATATCGGGGATGAAAGCTGGCGCATGATGACCACCGATATGGCCAGTGTGCCG
GTCTCCGTTATCGGGGAAGAAGTGGCTGATCTCAGCCACCGCGAAAATGACATCAAAAACGCCATTAACC
TGATGTTCTGGGGAATATAAATGTCAGGCTCCCTTATACACAGCCAGTGGCGCGCCGTAATAGAAGCTTG
TCGAGAAGTACTAGAGGATCATAATCAGCCATACCACATTTGTAGAGGTTTTACTTGCTTTAAAAAACCT
CCCACACCTCCCCCTGAACCTGAAACATAAAATGAATGCAATTGTTGTTGTTAACTTGTTTATTGCAGCT
TATAATGGTTACAAATAAAGCAATAGCATCACAAATTTCACAAATAAAGCATTTTTTTCACTGCATTCTA
GTTGTGGTTTGTCCAAACTCATCAATGTATCTTATCATGTCTGGATCTGATCACTGCTTGAGCCTAGGAG
ATCCGAACCAGATAAGTGAAAGCCTGCATCCGCAGATCTTAATTAATAAAACACGATACATTGTTATTAG
TACATTTATTAAGCGCTAGATTCTGTGCGTTGTTGATTTACAGACAATTGTTGTACGTATTTTAATAATT
CATTAAATTTATAATCTTTAGGGTGGTATGTTAGAGCGAAAATCAAATGATTTTCAGCGTCTTTATATCT
GAATTTAAATATTAAATCCTCAATAGATTTGTAAAATAGGTTTCGATTAGTTTCAAACAAGGGTTGTTTT
TCCGAACCGATGGCTGGACTATCTAATGGATTTTCGCTCAACGCCACAAAACTTGCCAAATCTTGTAGCA
GCAATCTAGCTTTGTCGATATTCGTTTGTGTTTTGTTTTGTAATAAAGGTTCGACGTCGTTCAAAATATT
ATGCGCTTTTGTATTTCTTTCATCACTGTCGTTAGTGTACAATTGACTCGACGTAAACACGTTAAATAAC
GCTTGGACATATTTAACATCGGGCGTGTTAGCTTTATTAGGCCGATTATCGTCGTCGTCCCAACCCTCGT
CGTTAGAAGTTGCTTCCGAAGACGATTTTGCCATAGCCACACGACGCCTATTAATTGTGTCGGCTAACAC
GTCCGCGATCAAATTTGTAGTTGAGCTTTTTGGGCCTCATGGGCCTTCCGCTCACTGCCCGCTTTCCAGT
CGGGAAACCTGTCGTGCCAGCTGCATTAACATGGTCATAGCTGTTTCCTTGCGTATTGGGCGCTCTCCGC
TTCCTCGCTCACTGACTCGCTGCGCTCGGTCGTTCGGGTAAAGCCTGGGGTGCCTAATGAGCAAAAGGCC
AGCAAAAGGCCAGGAACCGTAAAAAGGCCGCGTTGCTGGCGTTTTTCCATAGGCTCCGCCCCCCTGACGA
GCATCACAAAAATCGACGCTCAAGTCAGAGGTGGCGAAACCCGACAGGACTATAAAGATACCAGGCGTTT
CCCCCTGGAAGCTCCCTCGTGCGCTCTCCTGTTCCGACCCTGCCGCTTACCGGATACCTGTCCGCCTTTC
TCCCTTCGGGAAGCGTGGCGCTTTCTCATAGCTCACGCTGTAGGTATCTCAGTTCGGTGTAGGTCGTTCG
CTCCAAGCTGGGCTGTGTGCACGAACCCCCCGTTCAGCCCGACCGCTGCGCCTTATCCGGTAACTATCGT
CTTGAGTCCAACCCGGTAAGACACGACTTATCGCCACTGGCAGCAGCCACTGGTAACAGGATTAGCAGAG
CGAGGTATGTAGGCGGTGCTACAGAGTTCTTGAAGTGGTGGCCTAACTACGGCTACACTAGAAGAACAGT
ATTTGGTATCTGCGCTCTGCTGAAGCCAGTTACCTTCGGAAAAAGAGTTGGTAGCTCTTGATCCGGCAAA
CAAACCACCGCTGGTAGCGGTGGTTTTTTTGTTTGCAAGCAGCAGATTACGCGCAGAAAAAAAGGATCTC
AAGAAGATCCTTTGATCTTTTCTACGGGGTCTGACGCTCAGTGGAACGAAAACTCACGTTAAGGGATTTT
GGTCATGAGATTATCAAAAAGGATCTTCACCTAGATCCTTTTAAATTAAAAATGAAGTTTTAAATCAATC
TAAAGTATATATGAGTAAACTTGGTCTGACAGTTACCAATGCTTAATCAGTGAGGCACCTATCTCAGCGA
TCTGTCTATTTCGTTCATCCATAGTTGCCTGACTCCCCGTCGTGTAGATAACTACGATACGGGAGGGCTT
ACCATCTGGCCCCAGTGCTGCAATGATACCGCGAGACCCACGCTCACCGGCTCCAGATTTATCAGCAATA
AACCAGCCAGCCGGAAGGGCCGAGCGCAGAAGTGGTCCTGCAACTTTATCCGCCTCCATCCAGTCTATTA
ATTGTTGCCGGGAAGCTAGAGTAAGTAGTTCGCCAGTTAATAGTTTGCGCAACGTTGTTGCCATTGCTGC
AGGCATCGTGGTGTCACGCTCGTCGTTTGGTATGGCTTCATTCAGCTCCGGTTCCCAACGATCAAGGCGA
GTTACATGATCCCCCATGTTGTGCAAAAAAGCGGTTAGCTCCTTCGGTCCTCCGATCGTTGTCAGAAGTA
AGTTGGCCGCAGTGTTATCACTCATGGTTATGGCAGCACTGCATAATTCTCTTACTGTCATGCCATCCGT
AAGATGCTTTTCTGTGACTGGTGAGTACTCAACCAAGTCATTCTGAGAATAGTGTATGCGGCGACCGAGT
TGCTCTTGCCCGGCGTCAACACGGGATAATACCGCGCCACATAGCAGAACTTTAAAAGTGCTCATCATTG
GAAAACGTTCTTCGGGGCGAAAACTCTCAAGGATCTTACCGCTGTTGAGATCCAGTTCGATGTAACCCAC
TCGTGCACCCAACTGATCTTCAGCATCTTTTACTTTCACCAGCGTTTCTGGGTGAGCAAAAACAGGAAGG
CAAAATGCCGCAAAAAAGGGAATAAGGGCGACACGGAAATGTTGAATACTCATTACTCTTCCTTTTTCAA
TATTATTGAAGCATTTATCAGGGTTATTGTCTCATGAGCGGATACATATTTGAATGTATTTAGAAAAATA
AACAAATAGGGGTTCCGCGCACATTTCCCCGAAAAGTGCCACCTAAATTGTAAGCGTTAATATTTTGTTA
AAATTCGCGTTAAATTTTTGTTAAATCAGCTCATTTTTTAACCAATAGGCCGAAATCGGCAAAATCCCTT
ATAAATCAAAAGAATAGACCGAGATAGGGTTGAGTGGCCGCTACAGGGCGCTCCCATTCGCCATTCAGGC
TGCGCAACTGTTGGGAAGGGCGTTTCGGTGCGGGCCTCTTCGCTATTACGCCAGCTGGCGAAAGGGGGAT
GTGCTGCAAGGCGATTAAGTTGGGTAACGCCAGGGTTTTCCCAGTCACGACGTTGTAAAACGACGGCCAG
TGAGCGCGACGTAATACGACTCACTATAGGGCGAATTGGCGGAAGGCCGTCAAGGCCGTGACGTTAAAAC
TATTAAGCCATCCAATCGACCGTTAGTCGAATCAGGACCGCTGGTGCGAGAAGCCGCGAAGTATGGCGAA
TGCATCGTATAACGTGTGGAGTCCGCTCATTAGAGCGTCATGTTTAGACAAGAAAGCTACATATTTAATT
GATCCCGATGATTTTATTGATAAATTGACCCTAACTCCATACACGGTATTCTACAATGGCGGGGTTTTGG
TCAAAATTTCCGGACTGCGATTGTACATGCTGTTAACGGCTCCGCCCACTATTAATGAAATTAAAAATTC
CAATTTTAAAAAACGCAGCAAGAGAAACATTTGTATGAAAGAATGCGTAGAAGGAAAGAAAAATGTCGTG
GACATGCTGAACAACAAGATTAATATGCCTCCGTGTATAAAAAAAATATTGAACGATTTGAAAGAAAACA
ATGTACCGCGCGGCGGTATGTACAGGAAGAGGTTTATACTAAACTGTTACATTGCAAACGTGGTTTCGTG
TGCCAAGTGTGAAAACCGATGTTTAATCAAGGCTCTGACGCATTTCTACAACCACGACTCCAAGTGTGTG
GGTGAAGTCATGCATCTTTTAATCAAATCCCAAGATGTGTATAAACCACCAAACTGCCAAAAAATGAAAA
CTGTGGACAAGCTCTGTCCGTTTGCTGGCAACTGCAAGGGTCTCAATCCTATTTGTAATTATTGAATAAT
AAAACAATTATAAATGCTAAATTTGTTTTTTATTAACGATACAAACCAAACGCAACAAGAACATTTGTAG
TATTATCTATAATTGAAAACGCGTAGTTATAATCGCTGAGGTAATATTTAAAATCATTTTCAAATGATTC
ACAGTTAATTTGCGACAATATAATTTTATTTTCACATAAACTAGACGCCTTGTCGTCTTCTTCTTCGTAT
TCCTTCTCTTTTTCATTTTTCTCCTCATAAAAATTAACATAGTTATTATCGTATCCATATATGTATCTAT
CGTATAGAGTAAATTTTTTGTTGTCATAAATATATATGTCTTTTTTAATGGGGTGTATAGTACCGCTGCG
CATAGTTTTTCTGTAATTTACAACAGTGCTATTTTCTGGTAGTTCTTCGGAGTGTGTTGCTTTAATTATT
AAATTTATATAATCAATGAATTTGGGATCGTCGGTTTTGTACAATATGTTGCCGGCATAGTACGCAGCTT
CTTCTAGTTCAATTACACCATTTTTTAGCAGCACCGGATTAACATAACTTTCCAAAATGTTGTACGAACC
GTTAAACAAAAACAGTTCACCTCCCTTTTCTATACTATTGTCTGCGAGCAGTTGTTTGTTGTTAAAAATA
ACAGCCATTGTAATGAGACGCACAAACTAATATCACA
