Features (pLannotate 1.2.2; 17 found; start..end, strand, type, name):
     60..77      +  CDS            7xHis (fragment): 6xHis affinity tag
    114..806     +  CDS            TagRFP: TagRFP is a basic (constitutively fluorescent) red fluorescent protein published in 2007, derived from Entacmaea quadricolor. It has very low acid sensitivity.
    945..1247    +  CDS            ccdB: CCDB_ECOLI - Also known as G, letB, letD. Experimental evidence at protein level: Swiss-Prot protein existence level 1. Toxic component of a type II toxin-antitoxin (TA) system, functioning in plasmid maintainence. Responsible for the post- segregational killing (PSK) of plasmid-free cells, also referred to as a plasmid addiction system. Half-life of over 2 hours. Cell killing by CcdB is accompanied by filamentation, defects in chromosome and plasmid segregation, defects in cell division, formation of anucleate cells, decreased DNA synthesis and plasmid loss. Interferes with the activity of DN
   1317..1400    +  CDS            large T antigen (fragment): large T antigen from SV40 (simian virus 40)
   1423..1557    +  polyA_signal   SV40 poly(A) signal: SV40 polyadenylation signal
   1630..2002    +  3'UTR          polyhedrin 3' UTR: 3' UTR from the Autographa californica nucleopolyhedrovirus polyhedrin gene (Suzuki et al., 2006)
   2262..2309    -  CDS            lacI (fragment): lac repressor; lacI; The lac repressor binds to the lac operator to inhibit transcription in E. coli. This inhibition can be relieved by adding lactose or isopropyl-β-D-thiogalactopyranoside (IPTG).
   2346..2386    -  rep_origin     RSF ori (fragment): Plasmids containing the RSF 1030 origin of replication can be propagated in E. coli cells that contain additional plasmids with compatible origins.
   2464..3052    -  rep_origin     ori: high-copy-number ColE1/pMB1/pBR322/pUC origin of replication
   3223..4083    -  CDS            AmpR: β-lactamase; bla; confers resistance to ampicillin, carbenicillin, and related antibiotics
   4084..4188    -  promoter       AmpR promoter: bla
   4214..4345    -  rep_origin     M13 ori (fragment): M13 bacteriophage origin of replication; arrow indicates direction of (+) strand synthesis
   4366..4522    -  CDS            lacZα (fragment): LacZα fragment of β-galactosidase; lacZ fragment
   4531..4549    +  promoter       T7 promoter: promoter for bacteriophage T7 RNA polymerase
   4652..5281    +  CDS            LEF-2: LEF2_NPVAC - Experimental evidence at protein level: Swiss-Prot protein existence level 1. Plays an essential role in viral DNA replication. Does not seem to participate in the initiation step but is rather important for the amplification of DNA. Also required for expression from the vp39 and polh promoters. From Autographa californica nuclear polyhedrosis virus (AcMNPV).
   5322..5927    +  CDS            ORF603: baculovirus ORF603 protein
   6035..6126    +  promoter       polyhedrin promoter: polh from Autographa californica; promoter for the baculovirus polyhedrin gene
>Addgene plasmid #118868 | pOCC18 | addgene full sequence | sequence record 232324 | Addgene NGS Result
ATTCCGGATTATTCATACCGTCCCACCATCGGGCGCGGATCGCCACCATGGGCAGCAGCCATCACCATCA
CCATCACAGCAGCGGCAGACTGGAAGTTCTGTTCCAGGGGCCGATGAGCGAGCTGATTAAGGAGAACATG
CACATGAAGCTGTACATGGAGGGCACCGTGAACAACCACCACTTCAAGTGCACATCCGAGGGCGAAGGCA
AGCCCTACGAGGGCACCCAGACCATGAGAATCAAGGTGGTCGAGGGCGGCCCTCTCCCCTTCGCCTTCGA
CATCCTGGCTACCAGCTTCATGTACGGCAGCAGAACCTTCATCAACCACACCCAGGGCATCCCCGACTTC
TTTAAGCAGTCCTTCCCTGAGGGCTTCACATGGGAGAGAGTCACCACATACGAAGACGGGGGCGTGCTGA
CCGCTACCCAGGACACCAGCCTCCAGGACGGCTGCCTCATCTACAACGTCAAGATCAGAGGGGTGAACTT
CCCATCCAACGGCCCTGTGATGCAGAAGAAAACACTCGGCTGGGAGGCCAACACCGAGATGCTGTACCCC
GCTGACGGCGGCCTGGAAGGCAGAAGCGACATGGCCCTGAAGCTCGTGGGCGGGGGCCACCTGATCTGCA
ACTTCAAGACCACATACAGATCCAAGAAACCCGCTAAGAACCTCAAGATGCCCGGCGTCTACTATGTGGA
CCACAGACTGGAAAGAATCAAGGAGGCCGACAAAGAGACCTACGTCGAGCAGCACGAGGTGGCTGTGGCC
AGATACTGCGACCTCCCTAGCAAACTGGGGCACAAGGGATCCGCTGGCTCCGCTGCTGGTTCTGGCGCGG
CCGCAAGCGCTATGGCCACAACCTGTTACATTGCACAAGATAAAAATATATCATCACGAACAGTAAAACT
GTCTGCTTACATAAACAGTAATACAAGGGGTGTTATGCAGTTTAAGGTTTACACCTATAAAAGAGAGAGC
CGTTATCGTCTGTTTGTGGATGTACAGAGTGATATTATTGACACGCCCGGGCGACGGATGGTGATCCCCC
TGGCCAGTGCCCGTCTGCTGTCAGATAAAGTCTCCCGTGAACTTTACCCGGTGGTGCATATCGGGGATGA
AAGCTGGCGCATGATGACCACCGATATGGCCAGTGTGCCGGTCTCCGTTATCGGGGAAGAAGTGGCTGAT
CTCAGCCACCGCGAAAATGACATCAAAAACGCCATTAACCTGATGTTCTGGGGAATATAAATGTCAGGCT
CCCTTATACACAGCCAGTGGCGCGCCGTAATAGAAGCTTGTCGAGAAGTACTAGAGGATCATAATCAGCC
ATACCACATTTGTAGAGGTTTTACTTGCTTTAAAAAACCTCCCACACCTCCCCCTGAACCTGAAACATAA
AATGAATGCAATTGTTGTTGTTAACTTGTTTATTGCAGCTTATAATGGTTACAAATAAAGCAATAGCATC
ACAAATTTCACAAATAAAGCATTTTTTTCACTGCATTCTAGTTGTGGTTTGTCCAAACTCATCAATGTAT
CTTATCATGTCTGGATCTGATCACTGCTTGAGCCTAGGAGATCCGAACCAGATAAGTGAAAGCCTGCATC
CGCAGATCTTAATTAATAAAACACGATACATTGTTATTAGTACATTTATTAAGCGCTAGATTCTGTGCGT
TGTTGATTTACAGACAATTGTTGTACGTATTTTAATAATTCATTAAATTTATAATCTTTAGGGTGGTATG
TTAGAGCGAAAATCAAATGATTTTCAGCGTCTTTATATCTGAATTTAAATATTAAATCCTCAATAGATTT
GTAAAATAGGTTTCGATTAGTTTCAAACAAGGGTTGTTTTTCCGAACCGATGGCTGGACTATCTAATGGA
TTTTCGCTCAACGCCACAAAACTTGCCAAATCTTGTAGCAGCAATCTAGCTTTGTCGATATTCGTTTGTG
TTTTGTTTTGTAATAAAGGTTCGACGTCGTTCAAAATATTATGCGCTTTTGTATTTCTTTCATCACTGTC
GTTAGTGTACAATTGACTCGACGTAAACACGTTAAATAACGCTTGGACATATTTAACATCGGGCGTGTTA
GCTTTATTAGGCCGATTATCGTCGTCGTCCCAACCCTCGTCGTTAGAAGTTGCTTCCGAAGACGATTTTG
CCATAGCCACACGACGCCTATTAATTGTGTCGGCTAACACGTCCGCGATCAAATTTGTAGTTGAGCTTTT
TGGGCCTCATGGGCCTTCCGCTCACTGCCCGCTTTCCAGTCGGGAAACCTGTCGTGCCAGCTGCATTAAC
ATGGTCATAGCTGTTTCCTTGCGTATTGGGCGCTCTCCGCTTCCTCGCTCACTGACTCGCTGCGCTCGGT
CGTTCGGGTAAAGCCTGGGGTGCCTAATGAGCAAAAGGCCAGCAAAAGGCCAGGAACCGTAAAAAGGCCG
CGTTGCTGGCGTTTTTCCATAGGCTCCGCCCCCCTGACGAGCATCACAAAAATCGACGCTCAAGTCAGAG
GTGGCGAAACCCGACAGGACTATAAAGATACCAGGCGTTTCCCCCTGGAAGCTCCCTCGTGCGCTCTCCT
GTTCCGACCCTGCCGCTTACCGGATACCTGTCCGCCTTTCTCCCTTCGGGAAGCGTGGCGCTTTCTCATA
GCTCACGCTGTAGGTATCTCAGTTCGGTGTAGGTCGTTCGCTCCAAGCTGGGCTGTGTGCACGAACCCCC
CGTTCAGCCCGACCGCTGCGCCTTATCCGGTAACTATCGTCTTGAGTCCAACCCGGTAAGACACGACTTA
TCGCCACTGGCAGCAGCCACTGGTAACAGGATTAGCAGAGCGAGGTATGTAGGCGGTGCTACAGAGTTCT
TGAAGTGGTGGCCTAACTACGGCTACACTAGAAGAACAGTATTTGGTATCTGCGCTCTGCTGAAGCCAGT
TACCTTCGGAAAAAGAGTTGGTAGCTCTTGATCCGGCAAACAAACCACCGCTGGTAGCGGTGGTTTTTTT
GTTTGCAAGCAGCAGATTACGCGCAGAAAAAAAGGATCTCAAGAAGATCCTTTGATCTTTTCTACGGGGT
CTGACGCTCAGTGGAACGAAAACTCACGTTAAGGGATTTTGGTCATGAGATTATCAAAAAGGATCTTCAC
CTAGATCCTTTTAAATTAAAAATGAAGTTTTAAATCAATCTAAAGTATATATGAGTAAACTTGGTCTGAC
AGTTACCAATGCTTAATCAGTGAGGCACCTATCTCAGCGATCTGTCTATTTCGTTCATCCATAGTTGCCT
GACTCCCCGTCGTGTAGATAACTACGATACGGGAGGGCTTACCATCTGGCCCCAGTGCTGCAATGATACC
GCGAGAACCACGCTCACCGGCTCCAGATTTATCAGCAATAAACCAGCCAGCCGGAAGGGCCGAGCGCAGA
AGTGGTCCTGCAACTTTATCCGCCTCCATCCAGTCTATTAATTGTTGCCGGGAAGCTAGAGTAAGTAGTT
CGCCAGTTAATAGTTTGCGCAACGTTGTTGCCATTGCTACAGGCATCGTGGTGTCACGCTCGTCGTTTGG
TATGGCTTCATTCAGCTCCGGTTCCCAACGATCAAGGCGAGTTACATGATCCCCCATGTTGTGCAAAAAA
GCGGTTAGCTCCTTCGGTCCTCCGATCGTTGTCAGAAGTAAGTTGGCCGCAGTGTTATCACTCATGGTTA
TGGCAGCACTGCATAATTCTCTTACTGTCATGCCATCCGTAAGATGCTTTTCTGTGACTGGTGAGTACTC
AACCAAGTCATTCTGAGAATAGTGTATGCGGCGACCGAGTTGCTCTTGCCCGGCGTCAATACGGGATAAT
ACCGCGCCACATAGCAGAACTTTAAAAGTGCTCATCATTGGAAAACGTTCTTCGGGGCGAAAACTCTCAA
GGATCTTACCGCTGTTGAGATCCAGTTCGATGTAACCCACTCGTGCACCCAACTGATCTTCAGCATCTTT
TACTTTCACCAGCGTTTCTGGGTGAGCAAAAACAGGAAGGCAAAATGCCGCAAAAAAGGGAATAAGGGCG
ACACGGAAATGTTGAATACTCATACTCTTCCTTTTTCAATATTATTGAAGCATTTATCAGGGTTATTGTC
TCATGAGCGGATACATATTTGAATGTATTTAGAAAAATAAACAAATAGGGGTTCCGCGCACATTTCCCCG
AAAAGTGCCACCTAAATTGTAAGCGTTAATATTTTGTTAAAATTCGCGTTAAATTTTTGTTAAATCAGCT
CATTTTTTAACCAATAGGCCGAAATCGGCAAAATCCCTTATAAATCAAAAGAATAGACCGAGATAGGGTT
GAGTGGCCGCTACAGGGCGCTCCCATTCGCCATTCAGGCTGCGCAACTGTTGGGAAGGGCGTTTCGGTGC
GGGCCTCTTCGCTATTACGCCAGCTGGCGAAAGGGGGATGTGCTGCAAGGCGATTAAGTTGGGTAACGCC
AGGGTTTTCCCAGTCACGACGTTGTAAAACGACGGCCAGTGAGCGCGACGTAATACGACTCACTATAGGG
CGAATTGGCGGAAGGCCGTCAAGGCCGTGACGTTAAAACTATTAAGCCATCCAATCGACCGTTAGTCGAA
TCAGGACCGCTGGTGCGAGAAGCCGCGAAGTATGGCGAATGCATCGTATAACGTGTGGAGTCCGCTCATT
AGAGCGTCATGTTTAGACAAGAAAGCTACATATTTAATTGATCCCGATGATTTTATTGATAAATTGACCC
TAACTCCATACACGGTATTCTACAATGGCGGGGTTTTGGTCAAAATTTCCGGACTGCGATTGTACATGCT
GTTAACGGCTCCGCCCACTATTAATGAAATTAAAAATTCCAATTTTAAAAAACGCAGCAAGAGAAACATT
TGTATGAAAGAATGCGTAGAAGGAAAGAAAAATGTCGTGGACATGCTGAACAACAAGATTAATATGCCTC
CGTGTATAAAAAAAATATTGAACGATTTGAAAGAAAACAATGTACCGCGCGGCGGTATGTACAGGAAGAG
GTTTATACTAAACTGTTACATTGCAAACGTGGTTTCGTGTGCCAAGTGTGAAAACCGATGTTTAATCAAG
GCTCTGACGCATTTCTACAACCACGACTCCAAGTGTGTGGGTGAAGTCATGCATCTTTTAATCAAATCCC
AAGATGTGTATAAACCACCAAACTGCCAAAAAATGAAAACTGTGGACAAGCTCTGTCCGTTTGCTGGCAA
CTGCAAGGGTCTCAATCCTATTTGTAATTATTGAATAATAAAACAATTATAAATGCTAAATTTGTTTTTT
ATTAACGATACAAACCAAACGCAACAAGAACATTTGTAGTATTATCTATAATTGAAAACGCGTAGTTATA
ATCGCTGAGGTAATATTTAAAATCATTTTCAAATGATTCACAGTTAATTTGCGACAATATAATTTTATTT
TCACATAAACTAGACGCCTTGTCGTCTTCTTCTTCGTATTCCTTCTCTTTTTCATTTTTCTCCTCATAAA
AATTAACATAGTTATTATCGTATCCATATATGTATCTATCGTATAGAGTAAATTTTTTGTTGTCATAAAT
ATATATGTCTTTTTTAATGGGGTGTATAGTACCGCTGCGCATAGTTTTTCTGTAATTTACAACAGTGCTA
TTTTCTGGTAGTTCTTCGGAGTGTGTTGCTTTAATTATTAAATTTATATAATCAATGAATTTGGGATCGT
CGGTTTTGTACAATATGTTGCCGGCATAGTACGCAGCTTCTTCTAGTTCAATTACACCATTTTTTAGCAG
CACCGGATTAACATAACTTTCCAAAATGTTGTACGAACCGTTAAACAAAAACAGTTCACCTCCCTTTTCT
ATACTATTGTCTGCGAGCAGTTGTTTGTTGTTAAAAATAACAGCCATTGTAATGAGACGCACAAACTAAT
ATCACAAGCTGCCACCATTTTGTTCGCCCAGGACTCTAGCTATAGTTCTAGTGGTTGGCTACGTATACTC
CGGAATATTAATAGATCATGGAGATAATTAAAATGATAACCATCTCGCAAATAAATAAGTATTTTACTGT
TTTCGTAACAGTTTTGTAATAAAAAAACCTATAAAT
